Addgene plasmid #84590: pCIneoRL-TOB1 3'UTR-mir200c-mut
Purpose: Renilla Luciferase reporter assay for TOB1 3'UTR with mutations on miR-200c binding site
Depositing lab: Yanan Yang. Depositing organization: Mayo Foundation for Medical Education and Research. Publication: A genetic cell context-dependent role for ZEB1 in lung cancer. Zhang T, Guo L, Creighton CJ, Lu Q, Gibbons DL, Yi ES, Deng B, Molina JR, Sun Z, Yang P, Yang Y. Nat Commun. 2016 Jul 26;7:12231. doi: 10.1038/ncomms12231. PubMed 27456471.
Backbone
  Vector backbone: pCIneoRL
  Backbone size w/o insert (bp): 6380
  Vector type: Luciferase
Growth in bacteria
  Bacterial resistance: Ampicillin, 100 μg/mL
  Growth temperature: 37°C
  Growth strain: DH5alpha
  Copy number: High Copy
Gene/Insert
  Gene/Insert name: TOB1 3'UTR
  Species: H. sapiens (human)
  Insert size (bp): 756
  Mutation: Mutation on miR-200c binding site on TOB1 3'UTR
  Entrez Gene: UTS2R (a.k.a. GPR14, UR-2-R, UTR, UTR2)
  Promoter: CMV
  Tag / fusion protein: Renilla Luciferase (N terminal on backbone)
  Cloning method: Restriction Enzyme; 5′ cloning site Xba1 (not destroyed); 3′ cloning site Not1 (not destroyed)
  Sequencing primers: 5′ RenLuc3F; 3′ EBV-rev
Terms and licenses: Academic/Nonprofit Terms; Industry Terms: Not Available to Industry
How to cite: pCIneoRL-TOB1 3'UTR-mir200c-mut was a gift from Yanan Yang (Addgene plasmid # 84590 ; http://n2t.net/addgene:84590 ; RRID:Addgene_84590)
