[The description below was written by a language model from this plasmid's Addgene catalogue record.]
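Description:
pCIneoRL-TOB1 3'UTR-mir200c-mut is a mammalian luciferase reporter plasmid built on the pCIneoRL backbone (about 6.4 kb without insert), in which a CMV promoter drives expression of Renilla luciferase. A 756 bp fragment of the human TOB1 3' untranslated region was inserted downstream of the luciferase coding sequence between XbaI and NotI sites, both of which were retained, so the reporter transcript carries the TOB1 3'UTR as its own. In this version the predicted miR-200c binding site within the UTR has been mutated; the record does not specify the exact base changes. The plasmid is maintained in E. coli as a high-copy construct under ampicillin selection. The backbone name suggests a pCI-neo derivative, but no feature table is provided, so elements such as a neomycin marker, intron or polyadenylation signal cannot be confirmed from the record.

The construct is intended for microRNA target validation assays. Because regulatory sequences in the 3'UTR influence the stability and translation of the Renilla luciferase mRNA, luciferase output reports on post-transcriptional control acting through the TOB1 UTR. The mutant serves as the specificity control alongside a reporter with the intact site: if miR-200c represses the wild-type UTR reporter but not this one, the effect can be attributed to direct pairing at that site. The associated work concerns the context-dependent role of ZEB1 in lung cancer. Note that the catalogue's linked Entrez gene entry (UTS2R) does not match the stated TOB1 insert, possibly because "UTR" is one of that gene's aliases; the name, purpose and insert fields all consistently indicate TOB1.
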