>Addgene plasmid #84590 | pCIneoRL-TOB1 3'UTR-mir200c-mut | addgene partial sequence | sequence record 164948 | EBV-rev 5'-GTGGTTTGTCCAAACTCATC-3'
ACCCTCACTAAAGGGAAGCGGCCGCAACTATTTCAGTCCCTCTTAACATGTAAGACACTGACTCAAAATA
CTTTTATACCGTTTTTTTCAAGTATTGCACAATATAGGTACAAAATTAATATTTACGATTACATTTTTCT
TCCATAATATATAGCAAAAATCTTTAAACTTTTAGCAGAAAATACATTTTTTTGAAAAAGCAAGTATTCG
TACATTTTAATTCCACCACTAAAGGAATATCCTGTACACAATTTTTAGAATAGTTGATGTCTTTAAGATG
GATATTTTACAATTTCAGTAAAAAAAATACAACATGAAGCTGCTGCTGTCACAGATCACTGTAGTAAAAA
GATATAAATGCAATACCATGTCGTAGAAACAATATATATATATCCTCTGATATTTTACAAACTTTGTACT
AAATTAAATTATACAATTAGAAAAGACCAATAAACCCACTTATTAGTGCCAATTTTTATAAAAAAAAATC
AGCCATGTCCTTGCTATATCTTAAAGGGTGTAAGAGGCCATATCTGAGAGTATACTTTAAAATATACAGT
CAGTATAAAATAACTTTGTGCTTGGTTGGCAAATGAAAAATGATGCATGTTTTATTATTATTTTTTTAAC
CAAGCTTGAATGTATCCTTACTATAAGCTTAAAAAAAAAAATTCTCAAGGAGGTGAAAAAAAAAATCCCC
CTTGGGCCCGTGCATTTTAACTTGTACGATACATTTTCTTTTTTTTAGTTAGCCATAACAGGCTGGAATT
GCTGGTTAGAATCTAGAATTACTGCTCGTTCTTCAGCACGCGCTCCACGAAGCTCTTGATGTACTTACCC
ATTTCATCTGGAGCGTC
