>Addgene plasmid #84590 | pCIneoRL-TOB1 3'UTR-mir200c-mut | addgene partial sequence | sequence record 164949 | RenLuc3F 5'-GTACATCAAGAGCTTCGTGG-3'
AGATTCTAACCAGCAATTCCAGCCTGTTATGGCTAACTAAAAAAAAGAAAATGTATCGTACAAGTTAAAA
TGCACGGGCCCAAGGGGGATTTTTTTTTTCACCTCCTTGAGAATTTTTTTTTTTAAGCTTATAGTAAGGA
TACATTCAAGCTTGGTTAAAAAAATAATAATAAAACATGCATCATTTTTCATTTGCCAACCAAGCACAAA
GTTATTTTATACTGACTGTATATTTTAAAGTATACTCTCAGATATGGCCTCTTACACCCTTTAAGATATA
GCAAGGACATGGCTGATTTTTTTTTATAAAAATTGGCACTAATAAGTGGGTTTATTGGTCTTTTCTAATT
GTATAATTTAATTTAGTACAAAGTTTGTAAAATATCAGAGGATATATATATATTGTTTCTACGACATGGT
ATTGCATTTATATCTTTTTACTACAGTGATCTGTGACAGCAGCAGCTTCATGTTGTATTTTTTTTACTGA
AATTGTAAAATATCCATCTTAAAGACATCAACTATTCTAAAAATTGTGTACAGGATATTCCTTTAGTGGT
GGAATTAAAATGTACGAATACTTGCTTTTTCAAAAAAATGTATTTTCTGCTAAAAGTTTAAAGATTTTTG
CTATATATTATGGAAGAAAAATGTAATCGTAAATATTAATTTTGTACCTATATTGTGCAATACTTGAAAA
AAACGGTATAAAAGTATTTTGAGTCAGTGTCTTACATGTTAAGAGGGACTGAAATAGTTGCGGCCGCTTC
CCTTTAGTGAGGGTTAATGCTTCGAGCAGACATGATAAGATACATTGATGAGTTTGGACAAACCACAACT
AGAATGCAGTGAAAAAA
